>Addgene plasmid #104687 | pUG-UBC22 | depositor full sequence | sequence record 198516 | Full Sequence
GTGGCTCTTCAGTGGACGAAAGGGCCTCGTGATACGCCTATTTTTATAGGTTAATGTCATGATAATAATG
GTTTCTTAGACGTCAGGTGGCACTTTTCGGGGAAATGTGCGCGGAACCCCTATTTGTTTATTTTTCTAAA
TACATTCAAATATGTATCCGCTCATGAGACAATAACCCTGATAAATGCTTCAATAATATTGAAAAAGGAA
GAGTATGCGCTCACGCAACTGGTCCAGAACCTTGACCGAACGCAGCGGTGGTAACGGCGCAGTGGCGGTT
TTCATGGCTTGTTATGACTGTTTTTTTGGGGTACAGTCTATGCCTCGGGCATCCAAGCAGCAAGCGCGTT
ACGCCGTGGGTCGATGTTTGATGTTATGGAGCAGCAACGATGTTACGCAGCAGGGCAGTCGCCCTAAAAC
AAAGTTAAACATCATGAGGGAAGCGGTGATCGCCGAAGTATCGACTCAACTATCAGAGGTAGTTGGCGTC
ATCGAGCGCCATCTCGAACCGACGTTGCTGGCCGTACATTTGTACGGCTCCGCAGTGGATGGCGGCCTGA
AGCCACACAGCGATATTGATTTGCTGGTTACGGTGACCGTAAGGCTTGATGAAACAACGCGGCGAGCTTT
GATCAACGACCTTTTGGAAACTTCGGCTTCCCCTGGAGAGAGCGAGATTCTCCGCGCTGTAGAAGTCACC
ATTGTTGTGCACGACGACATCATTCCGTGGCGTTATCCAGCTAAGCGCGAACTGCAATTTGGAGAATGGC
AGCGCAATGACATTCTTGCAGGTATCTTCGAGCCAGCCACGATCGACATTGATCTGGCTATCTTGCTGAC
AAAAGCAAGAGAACATAGCGTTGCCTTGGTAGGTCCAGCGGCGGAGGAACTCTTTGATCCGGTTCCTGAA
CAGGATCTATTTGAGGCGCTAAATGAAACCTTAACGCTATGGAACTCGCCGCCCGACTGGGCTGGCGATG
AGCGAAATGTAGTGCTTACGTTGTCCCGCATTTGGTACAGCGCAGTAACCGGCAAAATCGCGCCGAAGGA
TGTCGCTGCCGACTGGGCAATGGAGCGCCTGCCGGCCCAGTATCAGCCCGTCATACTTGAAGCTAGACAG
GCTTATCTTGGACAAGAAGAAGATCGCTTGGCCTCGCGCGCAGATCAGTTGGAAGAATTTGTCCATTACG
TAAAAGGCGAGATCACCAAGGTAGTCGGCAAATAACTGTCAGACCAAGTTTACTCATATATACTTTAGAT
TGATTTAAAACTTCATTTTTAATTTAAAAGGATCTAGGTGAAGATCCTTTTTGATAATCTCATGACCAAA
ATCCCTTAACGTGAGTTTTCGTTCCACTGAGCGTCAGACCCCGTAGAAAAGATCAAAGGATCTTCTTGAG
ATCCTTTTTTTCTGCGCGTAATCTGCTGCTTGCAAACAAAAAAACCACCGCTACCAGCGGTGGTTTGTTT
GCCGGATCAAGAGCTACCAACTCTTTTTCCGAAGGTAACTGGCTTCAGCAGAGCGCAGATACCAAATACT
GTCCTTCTAGTGTAGCCGTAGTTAGGCCACCACTTCAAGAACTCTGTAGCACCGCCTACATACCTCGCTC
TGCTAATCCTGTTACCAGTGGCTGCTGCCAGTGGCGATAAGTCGTGTCTTACCGGGTTGGACTCAAGACG
ATAGTTACCGGATAAGGCGCAGCGGTCGGGCTGAACGGGGGGTTCGTGCACACAGCCCAGCTTGGAGCGA
ACGACCTACACCGAACTGAGATACCTACAGCGTGAGCTATGAGAAAGCGCCACGCTTCCCGAAGGGAGAA
AGGCGGACAGGTATCCGGTAAGCGGCAGGGTCGGAACAGGAGAGCGCACGAGGGAGCTTCCAGGGGGAAA
CGCCTGGTATCTTTATAGTCCTGTCGGGTTTCGCCACCTCTGACTTGAGCGTCGATTTTTGTGATGCTCG
TCAGGGGGGCGGAGCCTATGGAAAAACGCCAGCAACGCGGCCTTTTTACGGTTCCTGGCCTTTTGCTGGC
CTTTTGCTCACATGTTCTTTCCTGCGTTATCCCCTGATTCTGTGGATAACCGTATTACCGCCTTTGAGTG
AGCTGATACCGCTCGCCGCAGCCGAACGACCGAGCGCAGCGAGTCAGTGAGCGAGGAAGCGGAAGAGCGC
CCAATACGCAAACCGCCTCTCCCCGCGCGTTGGCCGATTCATTAATCACTCTGTGGTCTCAAATGGCTAG
TAATGAGAATCTACCACCCAATGTTATCAAGCAGCTTGCCAAGGAGCTGAAGAGTCTTGACGAATCCCCT
CCAGATGGCATCAAGGTTGTGGTAAATGACGAGGATTTCTCACAAATATGTGCTGATATTGAAGGACCAG
TTGGTACTCCTTATGAGAACGGACTTTTCCGTATGAAGTTGGCCTTGTCACATGATTTTCCACATTCGCC
TCCCAAAGGCTACTTCATGACAAAGATTTTCCATCCTAATGTTGCTTCTAATGGAGAGATATGTGTTAAC
ACGCTTAAAAAAGATTGGAACCCTAGTCTTGGATTAAGACATGTTCTCTCTGTTGTAAGGTGCTTATTAA
TCGAGCCATTTCCAGAATCTGCATTAAATGAACAAGCTGGCAAGATGCTACTTGAAAACTATGACGAGTA
TGCGAGGCATGCTAGGCTTTACACAGGTATCCATGCTAAACCAAAACCCAAGTTCAAGACAGGAGCAATC
TCAGAGTCAACAACCGCTCTAAATGTTGGCCAGACGAACAACGAGACGCCTGGTGCTGCTACTGCAATAC
CCTCTTCAATGACAGACATAAAGAGAGTAACAACGAGTGCCCAAGACCAACAACACGTAGCTAATGTCGT
TGTAGCAGCCTCTGCAAGTGTGGTCACTACGACGCAAAAAAGGGAAGCAGGTTTGGCCAAGGTTCAGGCA
GATAAGAAGAAGGTAGACGCTAGAAAGAAAAGCTTGAAGAGACTATGAGCTTTGAGACCACGAA
Features (pLannotate 1.2.2; 7 found; start..end, strand, type, name):
    110..214     +  promoter       AmpR promoter: bla
    205..285     -  CDS            int (fragment): INT2_ECOLX - Protein inferred from homology: Swiss-Prot protein existence level 3. Putative integrase believed to be involved in the insertion of antibiotic resistance genes into plasmids and transposons. From Escherichia coli.
    371..427     +  CDS            GmR (fragment): gentamycin acetyltransferase; aacC1; confers resistance to gentamycin
    434..1222    +  CDS            aadA: S3AD_ECOLX - Experimental evidence at protein level: Swiss-Prot protein existence level 1. Mediates bacterial resistance to the antibiotics streptomycin and spectinomycin. From Escherichia coli.
   1396..1984    +  rep_origin     ori: high-copy-number ColE1/pMB1/pBR322/pUC origin of replication
   2167..2216    +  CDS            lacI (fragment): lac repressor; lacI; The lac repressor binds to the lac operator to inhibit transcription in E. coli. This inhibition can be relieved by adding lactose or isopropyl-β-D-thiogalactopyranoside (IPTG).
   2233..2985    +  CDS            UBC22: UBC22_ARATH - Experimental evidence at protein level: Swiss-Prot protein existence level 1. Accepts the ubiquitin from the E1 complex and catalyzes its covalent attachment to other proteins. From Arabidopsis thaliana (Mouse-ear cress).
