>Addgene plasmid #104687 | pUG-UBC22 | addgene full sequence | sequence record 206134 | Addgene NGS Result
TGAGCGAGGAAGCGGAAGAGCGCCCAATACGCAAACCGCCTCTCCCCGCGCGTTGGCCGATTCATTAATC
ACTCTGTGGTCTCAAATGGCTAGTAATGAGAATCTACCACCCAATGTTATCAAGCAGCTTGCCAAGGAGC
TGAAGAGTCTTGACGAATCCCCTCCAGATGGCATCAAGGTTGTGGTAAATGACGAGGATTTCTCACAAAT
ATGTGCTGATATTGAAGGACCAGTTGGTACTCCTTATGAGAACGGACTTTTCCGTATGAAGTTGGCCTTG
TCACATGATTTTCCACATTCGCCTCCCAAAGGCTACTTCATGACAAAGATTTTCCATCCTAATGTTGCTT
CTAATGGAGAGATATGTGTTAACACGCTTAAAAAAGATTGGAACCCTAGTCTTGGATTAAGACATGTTCT
CTCTGTTGTAAGGTGCTTATTAATCGAGCCATTTCCAGAATCTGCATTAAATGAACAAGCTGGCAAGATG
CTACTTGAAAACTATGACGAGTATGCGAGGCATGCTAGGCTTTACACAGGTATCCATGCTAAACCAAAAC
CCAAGTTCAAGACAGGAGCAATCTCAGAGTCAACAACCGCTCTAAATGTTGGCCAGACGAACAACGAGAC
GCCTGGTGCTGCTACTGCAATACCCTCTTCAATGACAGACATAAAGAGAGTAACAACGAGTGCCCAAGAC
CAACAACACGTAGCTAATGTCGTTGTAGCAGCCTCTGCAAGTGTGGTCACTACGACGCAAAAAAGGGAAG
CAGGTTTGGCCAAGGTTCAGGCAGATAAGAAGAAGGTAGACGCTAGAAAGAAAAGCTTGAAGAGACTATG
AGCTTTGAGACCACGAAGTGGCTCTTCAGTGGACGAAAGGGCCTCGTGATACGCCTATTTTTATAGGTTA
ATGTCATGATAATAATGGTTTCTTAGACGTCAGGTGGCACTTTTCGGGGAAATGTGCGCGGAACCCCTAT
TTGTTTATTTTTCTAAATACATTCAAATATGTATCCGCTCATGAGACAATAACCCTGATAAATGCTTCAA
TAATATTGAAAAAGGAAGAGTATGCGCTCACGCAACTGGTCCAGAACCTTGACCGAACGCAGCGGTGGTA
ACGGCGCAGTGGCGGTTTTCATGGCTTGTTATGACTGTTTTTTTTTGGGGTACAGTCTATGCCTCGGGCA
TCCAAGCAGCAAGCGCGTTACGCCGTGGGTCGATGTTTGATGTTATGGAGCAGCAACGATGTTACGCAGC
AGGGCAGTCGCCCTAAAACAAAGTTAAACATCATGAGGGAAGCGGTGATCGCCGAAGTATCGACTCAACT
ATCAGAGGTAGTTGGCGTCATCGAGCGCCATCTCGAACCGACGTTGCTGGCCGTACATTTGTACGGCTCC
GCAGTGGATGGCGGCCTGAAGCCACACAGCGATATTGATTTGCTGGTTACGGTGACCGTAAGGCTTGATG
AAACAACGCGGCGAGCTTTGATCAACGACCTTTTGGAAACTTCGGCTTCCCCTGGAGAGAGCGAGATTCT
CCGCGCTGTAGAAGTCACCATTGTTGTGCACGACGACATCATTCCGTGGCGTTATCCAGCTAAGCGCGAA
CTGCAATTTGGAGAATGGCAGCGCAATGACATTCTTGCAGGTATCTTCGAGCCAGCCACGATCGACATTG
ATCTGGCTATCTTGCTGACAAAAGCAAGAGAACATAGCGTTGCCTTGGTAGGTCCAGCGGCGGAGGAACT
CTTTGATCCGGTTCCTGAACAGGATCTATTTGAGGCGCTAAATGAAACCTTAACGCTATGGAACTCGCCG
CCCGACTGGGCTGGCGATGAGCGAAATGTAGTGCTTACGTTGTCCCGCATTTGGTACAGCGCAGTAACCG
GCAAAATCGCGCCGAAGGATGTCGCTGCCGACTGGGCAATGGAGCGCCTGCCGGCCCAGTATCAGCCCGT
CATACTTGAAGCTAGACAGGCTTATCTTGGACAAGAAGAAGATCGCTTGGCCTCGCGCGCAGATCAGTTG
GAAGAATTTGTCCATTACGTAAAAGGCGAGATCACCAAGGTAGTCGGCAAATAACTGTCAGACCAAGTTT
ACTCATATATACTTTAGATTGATTTAAAACTTCATTTTTAATTTAAAAGGATCTAGGTGAAGATCCTTTT
TGATAATCTCATGACCAAAATCCCTTAACGTGAGTTTTCGTTCCACTGAGCGTCAGACCCCGTAGAAAAG
ATCAAAGGATCTTCTTGAGATCCTTTTTTTCTGCGCGTAATCTGCTGCTTGCAAACAAAAAAACCACCGC
TACCAGCGGTGGTTTGTTTGCCGGATCAAGAGCTACCAACTCTTTTTCCGAAGGTAACTGGCTTCAGCAG
AGCGCAGATACCAAATACTGTTCTTCTAGTGTAGCCGTAGTTAGGCCACCACTTCAAGAACTCTGTAGCA
CCGCCTACATACCTCGCTCTGCTAATCCTGTTACCAGTGGCTGCTGCCAGTGGCGATAAGTCGTGTCTTA
CCGGGTTGGACTCAAGACGATAGTTACCGGATAAGGCGCAGCGGTCGGGCTGAACGGGGGGTTCGTGCAC
ACAGCCCAGCTTGGAGCGAACGACCTACACCGAACTGAGATACCTACAGCGTGAGCTATGAGAAAGCGCC
ACGCTTCCCGAAGGGAGAAAGGCGGACAGGTATCCGGTAAGCGGCAGGGTCGGAACAGGAGAGCGCACGA
GGGAGCTTCCAGGGGGAAACGCCTGGTATCTTTATAGTCCTGTCGGGTTTCGCCACCTCTGACTTGAGCG
TCGATTTTTGTGATGCTCGTCAGGGGGGCGGAGCCTATGGAAAAACGCCAGCAACGCGGCCTTTTTACGG
TTCCTGGCCTTTTGCTGGCCTTTTGCTCACATGTTCTTTCCTGCGTTATCCCCTGATTCTGTGGATAACC
GTATTACCGCCTTTGAGTGAGCTGATACCGCTCGCCGCAGCCGAACGACCGAGCGCAGCGAGTCAG
Features (pLannotate 1.2.2; 7 found; start..end, strand, type, name):
     20..69      +  CDS            lacI (fragment): lac repressor; lacI; The lac repressor binds to the lac operator to inhibit transcription in E. coli. This inhibition can be relieved by adding lactose or isopropyl-β-D-thiogalactopyranoside (IPTG).
     86..838     +  CDS            UBC22: UBC22_ARATH - Experimental evidence at protein level: Swiss-Prot protein existence level 1. Accepts the ubiquitin from the E1 complex and catalyzes its covalent attachment to other proteins. From Arabidopsis thaliana (Mouse-ear cress).
    967..1071    +  promoter       AmpR promoter: bla
   1062..1142    -  CDS            int (fragment): INT2_ECOLX - Protein inferred from homology: Swiss-Prot protein existence level 3. Putative integrase believed to be involved in the insertion of antibiotic resistance genes into plasmids and transposons. From Escherichia coli.
   1230..1286    +  CDS            GmR (fragment): gentamycin acetyltransferase; aacC1; confers resistance to gentamycin
   1293..2081    +  CDS            aadA: S3AD_ECOLX - Experimental evidence at protein level: Swiss-Prot protein existence level 1. Mediates bacterial resistance to the antibiotics streptomycin and spectinomycin. From Escherichia coli.
   2255..2843    +  rep_origin     ori: high-copy-number ColE1/pMB1/pBR322/pUC origin of replication
