[The description below was written by a language model from this plasmid's Addgene catalogue record and pLannotate feature annotations shown in this document.]
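Description:
pUG-UBC22 is a small, high-copy bacterial cloning module from the UbiGate toolbox, a Golden Gate/modular cloning collection built for reconstituting and analysing ubiquitination. It is based on the pICH41308 backbone, a level 0 acceptor in the modular cloning hierarchy, and is classified as a synthetic biology vector. The plasmid is maintained in E. coli through a ColE1/pUC-type origin of replication and selected with spectinomycin through the aadA gene, which encodes an aminoglycoside adenylyltransferase. The annotated AmpR (bla) promoter lies upstream of this marker. The short integrase, gentamicin acetyltransferase and lacI fragments detected nearby appear to be non-functional remnants of the backbone's construction rather than working genes.

The payload is the coding sequence of Arabidopsis thaliana UBC22 (AT5G05080), a ubiquitin-conjugating (E2) enzyme that accepts ubiquitin from the E1 enzyme and catalyses its attachment to other proteins. The insert was introduced using the type IIS enzyme BpiI, whose sites were destroyed in the process. The depositor notes that the insert is released with BsaI for assembly into a level 1 vector. No promoter, terminator or epitope tag is annotated around the UBC22 open reading frame, so the plasmid serves as a storage and donor part rather than an expression construct. Regulatory elements and any tags would be supplied by other modules during later assembly.

The depositor's sequence and the repository's sequencing result are about 3.0 kb, differ by only two nucleotides in length, and carry the same seven features in the same order, merely numbered from different start points.
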