Addgene plasmid #104687: pUG-UBC22
Purpose: Cloning Module
Depositing lab: Marco Trujillo. Depositing organization: Leibniz Institute of Plant Biochemistry (IPB). Publication: UbiGate: a synthetic biology toolbox to analyse ubiquitination. Kowarschik K, Hoehenwarter W, Marillonnet S, Trujillo M. New Phytol. 2018 Mar;217(4):1749-1763. doi: 10.1111/nph.14900. Epub 2017 Nov 30. PubMed 29194629.
Backbone
  Vector backbone: pICH41308
  Backbone manufacturer: self-made
  Backbone size w/o insert (bp): 2251
  Vector type: Synthetic Biology
Growth in bacteria
  Bacterial resistance: Spectinomycin, 50 μg/mL
  Growth temperature: 37°C
  Growth strain: DH5alpha
  Copy number: High Copy
Gene/Insert
  Gene/Insert name: AtUBC22 (alt name: AT5G05080)
  Species: A. thaliana (mustard weed)
  Insert size (bp): 761
  Entrez Gene: UBC22 (a.k.a. ATUBC22, MUG13.6, MUG13_6, UBC22, ubiquitin-conjugating enzyme 22)
  Cloning method: Restriction Enzyme; 5′ cloning site BpiI (destroyed during cloning); 3′ cloning site BpiI (destroyed during cloning)
  Sequencing primers: 5′ moclof, agcgaggaagcggaagagcg; 3′ moclor, gccacctgacgtctaagaaacc
Terms and licenses: Academic/Nonprofit Terms; Industry Terms: Not Available to Industry
Depositor comments: release insert with BsaI and clone to Level 1 cloning vector
How to cite: pUG-UBC22 was a gift from Marco Trujillo (Addgene plasmid # 104687 ; http://n2t.net/addgene:104687 ; RRID:Addgene_104687)
